>Addgene plasmid #175835 | pFX-mCherry-KRasCT | addgene full sequence | sequence record 354799 | Addgene NGS Result
TAGTTATTAATAGTAATCAATTACGGGGTCATTAGTTCATAGCCCATATATGGAGTTCCGCGTTACATAA
CTTACGGTAAATGGCCCGCCTGGCTGACCGCCCAACGACCCCCGCCCATTGACGTCAATAATGACGTATG
TTCCCATAGTAACGCCAATAGGGACTTTCCATTGACGTCAATGGGTGGAGTATTTACGGTAAACTGCCCA
CTTGGCAGTACATCAAGTGTATCATATGCCAAGTACGCCCCCTATTGACGTCAATGACGGTAAATGGCCC
GCCTGGCATTATGCCCAGTACATGACCTTATGGGACTTTCCTACTTGGCAGTACATCTACGTATTAGTCA
TCGCTATTACCATGGTGATGCGGTTTTGGCAGTACATCAATGGGCGTGGATAGCGGTTTGACTCACGGGG
ATTTCCAAGTCTCCACCCCATTGACGTCAATGGGAGTTTGTTTTGGCACCAAAATCAACGGGACTTTCCA
AAATGTCGTAACAACTCCGCCCCATTGACGCAAATGGGCGGTAGGCGTGTACGGTGGGAGGTCTATATAA
GCAGAGCTGGTTTAGTGAACCGTCAGATCCGCTAGCGCTACCGGTTCTAGAGCCATGGAATTCACCATGG
TGAGCAAGGGCGAGGAGGATAACATGGCCATCATCAAGGAGTTCATGCGCTTCAAGGTGCACATGGAGGG
CTCCGTGAACGGCCACGAGTTCGAGATCGAGGGCGAGGGCGAGGGCCGCCCCTACGAGGGCACCCAGACC
GCCAAGCTGAAGGTGACCAAGGGTGGCCCCCTGCCCTTCGCCTGGGACATCCTGTCCCCTCAGTTCATGT
ACGGCTCCAAGGCCTACGTGAAGCACCCCGCCGACATCCCCGACTACTTGAAGCTGTCCTTCCCCGAGGG
CTTCAAGTGGGAGCGCGTGATGAACTTCGAGGACGGCGGCGTGGTGACCGTGACCCAGGACTCCTCCCTG
CAGGACGGCGAGTTCATCTACAAGGTGAAGCTGCGCGGCACCAACTTCCCCTCCGACGGCCCCGTAATGC
AGAAGAAGACCATGGGCTGGGAGGCCTCCTCCGAGCGGATGTACCCCGAGGACGGCGCCCTGAAGGGCGA
GATCAAGCAGAGGCTGAAGCTGAAGGACGGCGGCCACTACGACGCTGAGGTCAAGACCACCTACAAGGCC
AAGAAGCCCGTGCAGCTGCCCGGCGCCTACAACGTCAACATCAAGTTGGACATCACCTCCCACAACGAGG
ACTACACCATCGTGGAACAGTACGAACGCGCCGAGGGCCGCCACTCCACCGGCGGCATGGACGAGCTGTA
CAAGGGAGGCTCCGGAGGAAGATCTGGAGGATCCGGAGGACTCGAGAGCGGCCGCAAGATGAGCAAAGAT
GGTAAAAAGAAGAAAAAGAAGTCAAAGACAAAGTGTGTAATTATGTAAGGGCCGCTGACTGACTGAAGAT
CCACCGGATCTAGATAACTGATCATAATCAGCCATACCACATTTGTAGAGGTTTTACTTGCTTTAAAAAA
CCTCCCACACCTCCCCCTGAACCTGAAACATAAAATGAATGCAATTGTTGTTGTTAACTTGTTTATTGCA
GCTTATAATGGTTACAAATAAAGCAATAGCATCACAAATTTCACAAATAAAGCATTTTTTTCACTGCATT
CTAGTTGTGGTTTGTCCAAACTCATCAATGTATCTTAAGGCGTAAATTGTAAGCGTTAATATTTTGTTAA
AATTCGCGTTAAATTTTTGTTAAATCAGCTCATTTTTTAACCAATAGGCCGAAATCGGCAAAATCCCTTA
TAAATCAAAAGAATAGACCGAGATAGGGT
[37 nt withheld, positions 1850-1886]
AAAGAACGTGGACTCCAACGTCAAAGG
[49 nt withheld, positions 1914-1962]
T
[91 nt withheld, positions 1964-2054]
G
[124 nt withheld, positions 2056-2179]
CAGGTGGCACTTTTCGGGGAAATGTGCGCGGAACCCCTATTTGTTTATTTTTCTAAATACATTCAAATAT
GTATCCGCTCATGAGACAATAACCCTGATAAATGCTTCAATAATATTGAAAAAGGAAGAGTCCTGAGGCG
GAAAGAACCAGCTGTGGAATGTGTGTCAGTTAGGGTGTGGAAAGTCCCCAGGCTCCCCAGCAGGCAGAAG
TATGCAAAGCATGCATCTCAATTAGTCAGCAACCAGGTGTGGAAAGTCCCCAGGCTCCCCAGCAGGCAGA
AGTATGCAAAGCATGCATCTCAATTAGTCAGCAACCATAGTCCCGCCCCTAACTCCGCCCATCCCGCCCC
TAACTCCGCCCAGTTCCGCCCATTCTCCGCCCCATGGCTGACTAATTTTTTTTATTTATGCAGAGGCCGA
GGCCGCCTCGGCCTCTGAGCTATTCCAGAAGTAGTGAGGAGGCTTTTTTGGAGGCCTAGGCTTTTGCAAA
GATCGATCAAGAGACAGGATGAGGATCGTTTCGCATGATTGAACAAGATGGATTGCACGCAGGTTCTCCG
GCCGCTTGGGTGGAGAGGCTATTCGGCTATGACTGGGCACAACAGACAATCGGCTGCTCTGATGCCGCCG
TGTTCCGGCTGTCAGCGCAGGGGCGCCCGGTTCTTTTTGTCAAGACCGACCTGTCCGGTGCCCTGAATGA
ACTGCAAGACGAGGCAGCGCGGCTATCGTGGCTGGCCACGACGGGCGTTCCTTGCGCAGCTGTGCTCGAC
GTTGTCACTGAAGCGGGAAGGGACTGGCTGCTATTGGGCGAAGTGCCGGGGCAGGATCTCCTGTCATCTC
ACCTTGCTCCTGCCGAGAAAGTATCCATCATGGCTGATGCAATGCGGCGGCTGCATACGCTTGATCCGGC
TACCTGCCCATTCGACCACCAAGCGAAACATCGCATCGAGCGAGCACGTACTCGGATGGAAGCCGGTCTT
GTCGATCAGGATGATCTGGACGAAGAGCATCAGGGGCTCGCGCCAGCCGAACTGTTCGCCAGGCTCAAGG
CGAGCATGCCCGACGGCGAGGATCTCGTCGTGACCCATGGCGATGCCTGCTTGCCGAATATCATGGTGGA
AAATGGCCGCTTTTCTGGATTCATCGACTGTGGCCGGCTGGGTGTGGCGGACCGCTATCAGGACATAGCG
TTGGCTACCCGTGATATTGCTGAAGAGCTTGGCGGCGAATGGGCTGACCGCTTCCTCGTGCTTTACGGTA
TCGCCGCTCCCGATTCGCAGCGCATCGCCTTCTATCGCCTTCTTGACGAGTTCTTCTGAGCGGGACTCTG
GGGTTCGAAATGACCGACCAAGCGACGCCCAACCTGCCATCACGAGATTTCGATTCCACCGCCGCCTTCT
ATGAAAGGTTGGGCTTCGGAATCGTTTTCCGGGACGCCGGCTGGATGATCCTCCAGCGCGGGGATCTCAT
GCTGGAGTTCTTCGCCCACCCTAGGGGGAGGCTAACTGAAACACGGAAGGAGACAATACCGGAAGGAACC
CGCGCTATGACGGCAATAAAAAGACAGAATAAAACGCACGGTGTTGGGTCGTTTGTTCATAAACGCGGGG
TTCGGTCCCAGGGCTGGCACTCTGTCGATACCCCACCGAGACCCCATTGGGGCCAATACGCCCGCGTTTC
TTCCTTTTCCCCACCCCACCCCCCAAGTTCGGGTGAAGGCCCAGGGCTCGCAGCCAACGTCGGGGCGGCA
GGCCCTGCCATAGCCTCAGGTTACTCATATATACTTTAGATTGATTTAAAACTTCATTTTTAATTTAAAA
GGATCTAGGTGAAGATCCTTTTTGATAATCTCATGACCAAAATCCCTTAACGTGAGTTTTCGTTCCACTG
AGCGTCAGACCCCGTAGAAAAGATCAAAGGATCTTCTTGAGATCCTTTTTTTCTGCGCGTAATCTGCTGC
TTGCAAACAAAAAAACCACCGCTACCAGCGGTGGTTTGTTTGCCGGATCAAGAGCTACCAACTCTTTTTC
CGAAGGTAACTGGCTTCAGCAGAGCGCAGATACCAAATACTGTTCTTCTAGTGTAGCCGTAGTTAGGCCA
CCACTTCAAGAACTCTGTAGCACCGCCTACATACCTCGCTCTGCTAATCCTGTTACCAGTGGCTGCTGCC
AGTGGCGATAAGTCGTGTCTTACCGGGTTGGACTCAAGACGATAGTTACCGGATAAGGCGCAGCGGTCGG
GCTGAACGGGGGGTTCGTGCACACAGCCCAGCTTGGAGCGAACGACCTACACCGAACTGAGATACCTACA
GCGTGAGCTATGAGAAAGCGCCACGCTTCCCGAAGGGAGAAAGGCGGACAGGTATCCGGTAAGCGGCAGG
GTCGGAACAGGAGAGCGCACGAGGGAGCTTCCAGGGGGAAACGCCTGGTATCTTTATAGTCCTGTCGGGT
TTCGCCACCTCTGACTTGAGCGTCGATTTTTGTGATGCTCGTCAGGGGGGCGGAGCCTATGGAAAAACGC
CAGCAACGCGGCCTTTTTACGGTTCCTGGCCTTTTGCTGGCCTTTTGCTCACATGTTCTTTCCTGCGTTA
TCCCCTGATTCTGTGGATAACCGTATTACCGCCATGCAT
Features (pLannotate 1.2.2; 14 found; start..end, strand, type, name):
     61..364     +  enhancer       CMV enhancer: human cytomegalovirus immediate early enhancer
    365..568     +  promoter       CMV promoter: human cytomegalovirus (CMV) immediate early promoter
    627..1334    +  CDS            mCherry: mCherry is a basic (constitutively fluorescent) red fluorescent protein published in 2004, derived from Discosoma sp.. It is reported to be a very rapidly-maturing monomer with low acid sensitivity.
   1386..1448    +  CDS            K-Ras (fragment): human small GTPase proto-oncoprotein
   1489..1573    +  CDS            large T antigen (fragment): large T antigen from SV40 (simian virus 40)
   1596..1717    +  polyA_signal   SV40 poly(A) signal: SV40 polyadenylation signal
   1751..2179    -  rep_origin     f1 ori (sequence partly withheld): f1 bacteriophage origin of replication; arrow indicates direction of (+) strand synthesis
   2206..2310    +  promoter       AmpR promoter: bla
   2312..2669    +  promoter       SV40 promoter: SV40 enhancer and early promoter
   2704..3498    +  CDS            NeoR/KanR: aminoglycoside phosphotransferase from Tn5; aph(3')-II (or nptII); confers resistance to neomycin, kanamycin, and G418 (Geneticin®)
   3519..3671    +  CDS            ble (fragment): BLE_KLEPN - Experimental evidence at protein level: Swiss-Prot protein existence level 1. Binding protein with a strong affinity to the bleomycin family of antibiotics. Binds to CL990; an antimitotic-antibiotic compound. From Klebsiella pneumoniae.
   3730..3777    +  polyA_signal   HSV TK poly(A) signal: herpes simplex virus thymidine kinase polyadenylation signal (Cole and Stacy, 1985)
   3868..3884    -  polyA_signal   bGH poly(A) signal (fragment): bovine growth hormone polyadenylation signal
   4106..4694    +  rep_origin     ori: high-copy-number ColE1/pMB1/pBR322/pUC origin of replication
