[The description below was written by a language model from this plasmid's Addgene catalogue record and pLannotate feature annotations shown in this document.]
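Description:
pFX-mCherry-KRasCT is a mammalian expression plasmid of about 4.8 kb, built on the pFX backbone, that produces the red fluorescent protein mCherry directed to the plasma membrane. The expression cassette is driven by the human cytomegalovirus immediate early enhancer and promoter. The mCherry coding sequence is followed in the same orientation by a short fragment of human K-Ras, which the catalogue entry identifies as the C-terminal hypervariable region of K-Ras 4B. This region generally carries a polybasic stretch and a CAAX prenylation motif that together anchor a fused protein to the inner leaflet of the plasma membrane. Transcripts are terminated by an SV40 polyadenylation signal. The small large T antigen fragment annotated just upstream of that signal most likely reflects the SV40-derived sequence around it, not an expressed element.

The plasmid replicates in bacteria from a high-copy ColE1/pUC-type origin, and it also contains an f1 phage origin. A single NeoR/KanR gene (Tn5 aminoglycoside phosphotransferase) sits behind tandem bacterial (bla) and SV40 early promoters and is followed by an HSV TK polyadenylation signal. This arrangement gives kanamycin resistance in E. coli and G418 selection in mammalian cells. The short ble and bGH poly(A) matches are partial fragments and appear to be backbone remnants or annotation artefacts.

The construct serves as a plasma membrane marker for live-cell or fixed-cell fluorescence imaging. It was deposited with a study of how the folding behaviour of fluorescent proteins affects the subcellular localization of fusion proteins.
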