Addgene plasmid #175835: pFX-mCherry-KRasCT
Purpose: Express mCherry with plasma membrane-targeting sequence in mammalian cells
Depositing lab: Yusuke Ohba. Publication: Folding Latency of Fluorescent Proteins Affects the Mitochondrial Localization of Fusion Proteins. Kashiwagi S, Fujioka Y, Satoh AO, Yoshida A, Fujioka M, Nepal P, Tsuzuki A, Aoki O, Paudel S, Sasajima H, Ohba Y. Cell Struct Funct. 2019 Dec 26;44(2):183-194. doi: 10.1247/csf.19028. Epub 2019 Nov 15. PubMed 31735740.
Backbone
  Vector backbone: pFX
  Backbone size w/o insert (bp): 4000
  Total vector size (bp): 4830
  Vector type: Mammalian Expression
  Selectable markers: Neomycin (select with G418)
Growth in bacteria
  Bacterial resistance: Kanamycin, 50 μg/mL
  Growth temperature: 37°C
  Growth strain: DH5alpha
  Copy number: High Copy
Gene/Insert
  Gene/Insert name: mCherry with plasma membrane-targeting sequence
  Insert size (bp): 830
  Tag / fusion protein: C-terminal hypervariable region of K-Ras 4B (C terminal on insert)
Terms and licenses: Academic/Nonprofit Terms; Industry Terms: Not Available to Industry
How to cite: pFX-mCherry-KRasCT was a gift from Yusuke Ohba (Addgene plasmid # 175835 ; http://n2t.net/addgene:175835 ; RRID:Addgene_175835)
